>Addgene plasmid #18606 | T4 Lysozyme K147-[A] WT* | addgene partial sequence | sequence record 24391 | 3primeUP
TANGAAAAAGCCCGCTCATTAGGCGGGCTCAGATCTGCTCATGTTTGACAGCTTATCATCGATAAGCTTC
GGCAATAAATTCTTGATATGTTTTCATATGTTTCCTTTAAATATTTTAATTAGTAATTGTCTATTCAAGT
AATTGTGAATATACTATCACAATTCCAAGAGAAAGTAAACAGCTTTATAGATTTTTATACGCGTCCCAAG
TGCCAGTTCTAAACGTTGTAATGACTCGTGCTTTTGCGCGATTAGGTGTTTGATTATACCATCTACTTTT
AGCTAAGTTAACTGCTGCTTCATCCCAGCGTTTTTGTTGAAGCATACGTAAAGAGTTAGTAAATCCTGCC
ACACCGGTTTCTCCCATTTGGAAAACCATATTAATCAATGCAGCGCGACGAACCGCATCAAGAGAATCAT
AAACCGGTTTTAATTTAGCATTTCTCAGAATTCCGCGAACAGCAGCATCAACATCCTGATTAAAGAGTTT
TTCAGCCTCATCTTTTGTAATTACACCATTAGTATTACGCCCAATAGCTTTATCTAATTCAGATTTAGCA
GCATTAAGTGATGGACTTTTTGTAAGCAAATGACCGATGCCAATAGTGTAATAGCCTTCTGTGTCTTTAT
AGATTTTAAGTCTAAGACCTTCATCTATACGTAACATTTCAAATATATTCATAATACCTCCTAAGCATCG
ATGGATCCTGTTTCCTGTGTGAAATTGTTATCCGCTCACATTCCACACATTATACGAGCCGATGATAATG
CACAGGGGATGGGGAGAANTGACCNGTTCCGGTGAATGTACCCNCCATCCCCN
