[The description below was written by a language model from this plasmid's Addgene catalogue record.]
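Description:
T4 Lysozyme K147-[A] WT* is a bacterial expression plasmid built on the pHS1403 backbone (about 5 kb without insert) that carries a variant of the bacteriophage T4 lysozyme gene (gene e). It is maintained in E. coli as a high-copy plasmid under ampicillin selection. The record does not name the origin of replication or the promoter that drives expression, and no feature table is available to confirm other backbone elements.

The insert is roughly 600 bp and was cloned by restriction digestion between BamHI at the 5′ end and HindIII at the 3′ end, with both sites retained. According to the depositor, the BamHI site lies 27 bp from the start codon and the HindIII site 115 bp past the stop codon, so the fragment includes short flanking untranslated sequence around the coding region and can be excised intact. No tags or fusion partners are recorded.

The mutation is listed as K147-[A] WT*. In the conventions commonly used for T4 lysozyme mutants, this notation suggests an alanine inserted after lysine 147, and WT* generally refers to the cysteine-free pseudo-wild-type protein used as a reference background. The record itself does not spell out either point, so this reading should be checked against the sequence. The intended use is not stated, but a construct of this kind fits recombinant production of a lysozyme variant in E. coli for studies of protein structure, stability and folding, in which the effect of a defined change is compared with the parental protein.
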