Addgene plasmid #18606: T4 Lysozyme K147-[A] WT*
Depositing lab: Brian Matthews. Depositing organization: University of Oregon.
Backbone
  Vector backbone: pHS1403
  Backbone size w/o insert (bp): 5000
  Vector type: Bacterial Expression
Growth in bacteria
  Bacterial resistance: Ampicillin, 100 μg/mL
  Growth temperature: 37°C
  Growth strain: DH5alpha
  Copy number: High Copy
Gene/Insert
  Gene/Insert name: T4 Lysozyme (alt name: 33 or 22)
  Species: Bacteriophage T4
  Insert size (bp): 600
  Mutation: K147-[A] WT*
  GenBank ID: NP_049736
  Entrez Gene: e (a.k.a. T4p123)
  Cloning method: Restriction Enzyme; 5′ cloning site BamHI (not destroyed); 3′ cloning site HindIII (not destroyed)
  Sequencing primers: 5′ na; 3′ GGCGTATCACGAGGCCC
Terms and licenses: Academic/Nonprofit Terms; Industry Terms: Not Available to Industry
Depositor comments: The BamHI site is 27 bp from the ATG and the HindIII site is 115 bp from the stop.
How to cite: T4 Lysozyme K147-[A] WT* was a gift from Brian Matthews (Addgene plasmid # 18606 ; http://n2t.net/addgene:18606 ; RRID:Addgene_18606)
